>Addgene plasmid #211364 | pLenti_P2A_Puro | addgene full sequence | sequence record 419651 | Addgene NGS Result
TGATGCGGTTTTGGCAGTACATCAATGGGCGTGGATAGCGGTTTGACTCACGGGGATTTCCAAGTCTCCA
CCCCATTGACGTCAATGGGAGTTTGTTTTGGCACCAAAATCAACGGGACTTTCCAAAATGTCGTAACAAC
TCCGCCCCATTGACGCAAATGGGCGGTAGGCGTGTACGGTGGGAGGTCTATATAAGCAGCGCGTTTTGCC
TGTACTGGGTCTCTCTGGTTAGACCAGATCTGAGCCTGGGAGCTCTCTGGCTAACTAGGGAACCCACTGC
TTAAGCCTCAATAAAGCTTGCCTTGAGTGCTTCAAGTAGTGTGTGCCCGTCTGTTGTGTGACTCTGGTAA
CTAGAGATCCCTCAGACCCTTTTAGTCAGTGTGGAAAATCTCTAGCAGTGGCGCCCGAACAGGGACTTGA
AAGCGAAAGGGAAACCAGAGGAGCTCTCTCGACGCAGGACTCGGCTTGCTGAAGCGCGCACGGCAAGAGG
CGAGGGGCGGCGACTGGTGAGTACGCCAAAAATTTTGACTAGCGGAGGCTAGAAGGAGAGAGATGGGTGC
GAGAGCGTCAGTATTAAGCGGGGGAGAATTAGATCGCGATGGGAAAAAATTCGGTTAAGGCCAGGGGGAA
AGAAAAAATATAAATTAAAACATATAGTATGGGCAAGCAGGGAGCTAGAACGATTCGCAGTTAATCCTGG
CCTGTTAGAAACATCAGAAGGCTGTAGACAAATACTGGGACAGCTACAACCATCCCTTCAGACAGGATCA
GAAGAACTTAGATCATTATATAATACAGTAGCAACCCTCTATTGTGTGCATCAAAGGATAGAGATAAAAG
ACACCAAGGAAGCTTTAGACAAGATAGAGGAAGAGCAAAACAAAAGTAAGACCACCGCACAGCAAGCGGC
CGCTGATCTTCAGACCTGGAGGAGGAGATATGAGGGACAATTGGAGAAGTGAATTATATAAATATAAAGT
AGTAAAAATTGAACCATTAGGAGTAGCACCCACCAAGGCAAAGAGAAGAGTGGTGCAGAGAGAAAAAAGA
GCAGTGGGAATAGGAGCTTTGTTCCTTGGGTTCTTGGGAGCAGCAGGAAGCACTATGGGCGCAGCGTCAA
TGACGCTGACGGTACAGGCCAGACAATTATTGTCTGGTATAGTGCAGCAGCAGAACAATTTGCTGAGGGC
TATTGAGGCGCAACAGCATCTGTTGCAACTCACAGTCTGGGGCATCAAGCAGCTCCAGGCAAGAATCCTG
GCTGTGGAAAGATACCTAAAGGATCAACAGCTCCTGGGGATTTGGGGTTGCTCTGGAAAACTCATTTGCA
CCACTGCTGTGCCTTGGAATGCTAGTTGGAGTAATAAATCTCTGGAACAGATTTGGAATCACACGACCTG
GATGGAGTGGGACAGAGAAATTAACAATTACACAAGCTTAATACACTCCTTAATTGAAGAATCGCAAAAC
CAGCAAGAAAAGAATGAACAAGAATTATTGGAATTAGATAAATGGGCAAGTTTGTGGAATTGGTTTAACA
TAACAAATTGGCTGTGGTATATAAAATTATTCATAATGATAGTAGGAGGCTTGGTAGGTTTAAGAATAGT
TTTTGCTGTACTTTCTATAGTGAATAGAGTTAGGCAGGGATATTCACCATTATCGTTTCAGACCCACCTC
CCAACCCCGAGGGGACCCGACAGGCCCGAAGGAATAGAAGAAGAAGGTGGAGAGAGAGACAGAGACAGAT
CCATTCGATTAGTGAACGGATCGGCACTGCGTGCGCCAATTCTGCAGACAAATGGCAGTATTCATCCACA
ATTTTAAAAGAAAAGGGGGGATTGGGGGGTACAGTGCAGGGGAAAGAATAGTAGACATAATAGCAACAGA
CATACAAACTAAAGAATTACAAAAACAAATTACAAAAATTCAAAATTTTCGGGTTTATTACAGGGACAGC
AGAGATCCAGTTTGGCGCTAGCTAGGTCTTGAAAGGAGTGGGAATTGGCTCCGGTGCCCGTCAGTGGGCA
GAGCGCACATCGCCCACAGTCCCCGAGAAGTTGGGGGGAGGGGTCGGCAATTGATCCGGTGCCTAGAGAA
GGTGGCGCGGGGTAAACTGGGAAAGTGATGTCGTGTACTGGCTCCGCCTTTTTCCCGAGGGTGGGGGAGA
ACCGTATATAAGTGCAGTAGTCGCCGTGAACGTTCTTTTTCGCAACGGGTTTGCCGCCAGAACACAGGAC
CGTTAATTAAGGTACCACCGGTAGAATTCAGATATCACTCGAGAGGATCCGGCGAGGGCAGGGGAAGTCT
ACTAACATGCGGGGACGTGGAGGAAAATCCCGGCCCAAACAAGATAGCAACAAACTTCTCTCTGCTGAAA
CAAGCCGGAGATGTCGAAGAGAATCCTGGACCGACCGAGTACAAGCCCACGGTGCGCCTCGCCACCCGCG
ACGACGTCCCCAGGGCCGTACGCACCCTCGCCGCCGCGTTCGCCGACTACCCCGCCACGCGCCACACCGT
CGATCCGGACCGCCACATCGAGCGGGTCACCGAGCTGCAAGAACTCTTCCTCACGCGCGTCGGGCTCGAC
ATCGGCAAGGTGTGGGTCGCGGACGACGGCGCCGCGGTGGCGGTCTGGACCACGCCGGAGAGCGTCGAAG
CGGGGGCGGTGTTCGCCGAGATCGGCCCGCGCATGGCCGAGTTGAGCGGTTCCCGGCTGGCCGCGCAGCA
ACAGATGGAAGGCCTCCTGGCGCCGCACCGGCCCAAGGAGCCCGCGTGGTTCCTGGCCACCGTCGGAGTC
TCGCCCGACCACCAGGGCAAGGGTCTGGGCAGCGCCGTCGTGCTCCCCGGAGTGGAGGCGGCCGAGCGCG
CCGGGGTGCCCGCCTTCCTGGAGACCTCCGCGCCCCGCAACCTCCCCTTCTACGAGCGGCTCGGCTTCAC
CGTCACCGCCGACGTCGAGGTGCCCGAAGGACCGCGCACCTGGTGCATGACCCGCAAGCCCGGTGCCTGA
ACGCGTTAAGTCGACAATCAACCTCTGGATTACAAAATTTGTGAAAGATTGACTGGTATTCTTAACTATG
TTGCTCCTTTTACGCTATGTGGATACGCTGCTTTAATGCCTTTGTATCATGCTATTGCTTCCCGTATGGC
TTTCATTTTCTCCTCCTTGTATAAATCCTGGTTGCTGTCTCTTTATGAGGAGTTGTGGCCCGTTGTCAGG
CAACGTGGCGTGGTGTGCACTGTGTTTGCTGACGCAACCCCCACTGGTTGGGGCATTGCCACCACCTGTC
AGCTCCTTTCCGGGACTTTCGCTTTCCCCCTCCCTATTGCCACGGCGGAACTCATCGCCGCCTGCCTTGC
CCGCTGCTGGACAGGGGCTCGGCTGTTGGGCACTGACAATTCCGTGGTGTTGTCGGGGAAATCATCGTCC
TTTCCTTGGCTGCTCGCCTGTGTTGCCACCTGGATTCTGCGCGGGACGTCCTTCTGCTACGTCCCTTCGG
CCCTCAATCCAGCGGACCTTCCTTCCCGCGGCCTGCTGCCGGCTCTGCGGCCTCTTCCGCGTCTTCGCCT
TCGCCCTCAGACGAGTCGGATCTCCCTTTGGGCCGCCTCCCCGCGTCGACTTTAAGACCAATGACTTACA
AGGCAGCTGTAGATCTTAGCCACTTTTTAAAAGAAAAGGGGGGACTGGAAGGGCTAATTCACTCCCAACG
AAGACAAGATCTGCTTTTTGCTTGTACTGGGTCTCTCTGGTTAGACCAGATCTGAGCCTGGGAGCTCTCT
GGCTAACTAGGGAACCCACTGCTTAAGCCTCAATAAAGCTTGCCTTGAGTGCTTCAAGTAGTGTGTGCCC
GTCTGTTGTGTGACTCTGGTAACTAGAGATCCCTCAGACCCTTTTAGTCAGTGTGGAAAATCTCTAGCAG
GGCCCGTTTAAACCCGCTGATCAGCCTCGACTGTGCCTTCTAGTTGCCAGCCATCTGTTGTTTGCCCCTC
CCCCGTGCCTTCCTTGACCCTGGAAGGTGCCACTCCCACTGTCCTTTCCTAATAAAATGAGGAAATTGCA
TCGCATTGTCTGAGTAGGTGTCATTCTATTCTGGGGGGTGGGGTGGGGCAGGACAGCAAGGGGGAGGATT
GGGAAGACAATAGCAGGCATGCTGGGGATGCGGTGGGCTCTATGGCTTCTGAGGCGGAAAGAACCAGCTG
GGGCTCTAGGGGGTATCCCC
[124 nt withheld, positions 4221-4344]
C
[91 nt withheld, positions 4346-4436]
A
[49 nt withheld, positions 4438-4486]
CCTTTGACGTTGGAGTCCACGTTCTTT
[37 nt withheld, positions 4514-4550]
ACCCTATCTCGGTCTATTCTTTTGATTTATAAGGGATTTTGCCGATTTCGGCCTATTGGTTAAAAAATGA
GCTGATTTAACAAAAATTTAACGCGAATTAATTCTGTGGAATGTGTGTCAGTTAGGGTGTGGAAAGTCCC
CAGGCTCCCCAGCAGGCAGAAGTATGCAAAGCATGCATCTCAATTAGTCAGCAACCAGGTGTGGAAAGTC
CCCAGGCTCCCCAGCAGGCAGAAGTATGCAAAGCATGCATCTCAATTAGTCAGCAACCATAGTCCCGCCC
CTAACTCCGCCCATCCCGCCCCTAACTCCGCCCAGTTCCGCCCATTCTCCGCCCCATGGCTGACTAATTT
TTTTTATTTATGCAGAGGCCGAGGCCGCCTCTGCCTCTGAGCTATTCCAGAAGTAGTGAGGAGGCTTTTT
TGGAGGCCTAGGCTTTTGCAAAAAGCTCCCGGGAGCTTGTATATCCATTTTCGGATCTGATCAGCACGTG
TTGACAATTAATCATCGGCATAGTATATCGGCATAGTATAATACGACAAGGTGAGGAACTAAACCATGGC
CAAGTTGACCAGTGCCGTTCCGGTGCTCACCGCGCGCGACGTCGCCGGAGCGGTCGAGTTCTGGACCGAC
CGGCTCGGGTTCTCCCGGGACTTCGTGGAGGACGACTTCGCCGGTGTGGTCCGGGACGACGTGACCCTGT
TCATCAGCGCGGTCCAGGACCAGGTGGTGCCGGACAACACCCTGGCCTGGGTGTGGGTGCGCGGCCTGGA
CGAGCTGTACGCCGAGTGGTCGGAGGTCGTGTCCACGAACTTCCGGGACGCCTCCGGGCCGGCCATGACC
GAGATCGGCGAGCAGCCGTGGGGGCGGGAGTTCGCCCTGCGCGACCCGGCCGGCAACTGCGTGCACTTCG
TGGCCGAGGAGCAGGACTGACACGTGCTACGAGATTTCGATTCCACCGCCGCCTTCTATGAAAGGTTGGG
CTTCGGAATCGTTTTCCGGGACGCCGGCTGGATGATCCTCCAGCGCGGGGATCTCATGCTGGAGTTCTTC
GCCCACCCCAACTTGTTTATTGCAGCTTATAATGGTTACAAATAAAGCAATAGCATCACAAATTTCACAA
ATAAAGCATTTTTTTCACTGCATTCTAGTTGTGGTTTGTCCAAACTCATCAATGTATCTTATCATGTCTG
TATACCGTCGACCTCTAGCTAGAGCTTGGCGTAATCATGGTCATAGCTGTTTCCTGTGTGAAATTGTTAT
CCGCTCACAATTCCACACAACATACGAGCCGGAAGCATAAAGTGTAAAGCCTGGGGTGCCTAATGAGTGA
GCTAACTCACATTAATTGCGTTGCGCTCACTGCCCGCTTTCCAGTCGGGAAACCTGTCGTGCCAGCTGCA
TTAATGAATCGGCCAACGCGCGGGGAGAGGCGGTTTGCGTATTGGGCGCTCTTCCGCTTCCTCGCTCACT
GACTCGCTGCGCTCGGTCGTTCGGCTGCGGCGAGCGGTATCAGCTCACTCAAAGGCGGTAATACGGTTAT
CCACAGAATCAGGGGATAACGCAGGAAAGAACATGTGAGCAAAAGGCCAGCAAAAGGCCAGGAACCGTAA
AAAGGCCGCGTTGCTGGCGTTTTTCCATAGGCTCCGCCCCCCTGACGAGCATCACAAAAATCGACGCTCA
AGTCAGAGGTGGCGAAACCCGACAGGACTATAAAGATACCAGGCGTTTCCCCCTGGAAGCTCCCTCGTGC
GCTCTCCTGTTCCGACCCTGCCGCTTACCGGATACCTGTCCGCCTTTCTCCCTTCGGGAAGCGTGGCGCT
TTCTCATAGCTCACGCTGTAGGTATCTCAGTTCGGTGTAGGTCGTTCGCTCCAAGCTGGGCTGTGTGCAC
GAACCCCCCGTTCAGCCCGACCGCTGCGCCTTATCCGGTAACTATCGTCTTGAGTCCAACCCGGTAAGAC
ACGACTTATCGCCACTGGCAGCAGCCACTGGTAACAGGATTAGCAGAGCGAGGTATGTAGGCGGTGCTAC
AGAGTTCTTGAAGTGGTGGCCTAACTACGGCTACACTAGAAGAACAGTATTTGGTATCTGCGCTCTGCTG
AAGCCAGTTACCTTCGGAAAAAGAGTTGGTAGCTCTTGATCCGGCAAACAAACCACCGCTGGTAGCGGTG
GTTTTTTTGTTTGCAAGCAGCAGATTACGCGCAGAAAAAAAGGATCTCAAGAAGATCCTTTGATCTTTTC
TACGGGGTCTGACGCTCAGTGGAACGAAAACTCACGTTAAGGGATTTTGGTCATGAGATTATCAAAAAGG
ATCTTCACCTAGATCCTTTTAAATTAAAAATGAAGTTTTAAATCAATCTAAAGTATATATGAGTAAACTT
GGTCTGACAGTTACCAATGCTTAATCAGTGAGGCACCTATCTCAGCGATCTGTCTATTTCGTTCATCCAT
AGTTGCCTGACTCCCCGTCGTGTAGATAACTACGATACGGGAGGGCTTACCATCTGGCCCCAGTGCTGCA
ATGATACCGCGAGACCCACGCTCACCGGCTCCAGATTTATCAGCAATAAACCAGCCAGCCGGAAGGGCCG
AGCGCAGAAGTGGTCCTGCAACTTTATCCGCCTCCATCCAGTCTATTAATTGTTGCCGGGAAGCTAGAGT
AAGTAGTTCGCCAGTTAATAGTTTGCGCAACGTTGTTGCCATTGCTACAGGCATCGTGGTGTCACGCTCG
TCGTTTGGTATGGCTTCATTCAGCTCCGGTTCCCAACGATCAAGGCGAGTTACATGATCCCCCATGTTGT
GCAAAAAAGCGGTTAGCTCCTTCGGTCCTCCGATCGTTGTCAGAAGTAAGTTGGCCGCAGTGTTATCACT
CATGGTTATGGCAGCACTGCATAATTCTCTTACTGTCATGCCATCCGTAAGATGCTTTTCTGTGACTGGT
GAGTACTCAACCAAGTCATTCTGAGAATAGTGTATGCGGCGACCGAGTTGCTCTTGCCCGGCGTCAATAC
GGGATAATACCGCGCCACATAGCAGAACTTTAAAAGTGCTCATCATTGGAAAACGTTCTTCGGGGCGAAA
ACTCTCAAGGATCTTACCGCTGTTGAGATCCAGTTCGATGTAACCCACTCGTGCACCCAACTGATCTTCA
GCATCTTTTACTTTCACCAGCGTTTCTGGGTGAGCAAAAACAGGAAGGCAAAATGCCGCAAAAAAGGGAA
TAAGGGCGACACGGAAATGTTGAATACTCATACTCTTCCTTTTTCAATATTATTGAAGCATTTATCAGGG
TTATTGTCTCATGAGCGGATACATATTTGAATGTATTTAGAAAAATAAACAAATAGGGGTTCCGCGCACA
TTTCCCCGAAAAGTGCCACCTGACGTCGACGGATCGGGAGATCTCCCGATCCCCTATGGTGCACTCTCAG
TACAATCTGCTCTGATGCCGCATAGTTAAGCCAGTATCTGCTCCCTGCTTGTGTGTTGGAGGTCGCTGAG
TAGTGCGCGAGCAAAATTTAAGCTACAACAAGGCAAGGCTTGACCGACAATTGCATGAAGAATCTGCTTA
GGGTTAGGCGTTTTGCGCTGCTTCGCGATGTACGGGCCAGATATACGCGTTGACATTGATTATTGACTAG
TTATTAATAGTAATCAATTACGGGGTCATTAGTTCATAGCCCATATATGGAGTTCCGCGTTACATAACTT
ACGGTAAATGGCCCGCCTGGCTGACCGCCCAACGACCCCCGCCCATTGACGTCAATAATGACGTATGTTC
CCATAGTAACGCCAATAGGGACTTTCCATTGACGTCAATGGGTGGAGTATTTACGGTAAACTGCCCACTT
GGCAGTACATCAAGTGTATCATATGCCAAGTACGCCCCCTATTGACGTCAATGACGGTAAATGGCCCGCC
TGGCATTATGCCCAGTACATGACCTTATGGGACTTTCCTACTTGGCAGTACATCTACGTATTAGTCATCG
CTATTACCATGG
Features (pLannotate 1.2.2; 31 found; start..end, strand, type, name):
    217..397     +  LTR            5' LTR (truncated): truncated 5' long terminal repeat (LTR) from HIV-1
    444..569     +  misc_feature   HIV-1 Ψ: packaging signal of human immunodeficiency virus type 1
    553..916     +  CDS            HIV-1 gag (fragment): gag protein from human immunodeficiency virus 1; gag
   1062..1295    +  misc_feature   RRE: The Rev response element (RRE) of HIV-1 allows for Rev-dependent mRNA export from the nucleus to the cytoplasm.
   1672..1772    +  CDS            Rev (fragment): human immunodeficiency virus 1 (HIV-1) Rev protein; rev; enhances nuclear export of unspliced and incompletely spliced viral mRNAs
   1822..1939    +  misc_feature   cPPT/CTS: central polypurine tract and central termination sequence of HIV-1
   1982..2000    +  CDS            small t antigen (fragment): SV40 (simian virus 40) small t antigen
   2026..2237    +  promoter       EF-1α core promoter: core promoter for human elongation factor EF-1α
   2294..2346    +  CDS            T2A (fragment): 2A peptide from Thosea asigna virus capsid protein Eukaryotic ribosomes fail to insert a peptide bond between the Gly and Pro residues, yielding separate polypeptides.
   2413..3010    +  CDS            PuroR (fragment): puromycin N-acetyltransferase; pac from Streptomyces; confers resistance to puromycin
   3026..3614    +  misc_feature   WPRE: woodchuck hepatitis virus posttranscriptional regulatory element
   3665..3684    +  misc_feature   cPPT/CTS (fragment): central polypurine tract and central termination sequence of HIV-1
   3686..3919    +  LTR            3' LTR (ΔU3): self-inactivating 3' long terminal repeat (LTR) from HIV-1
   3951..4175    +  polyA_signal   bGH poly(A) signal: bovine growth hormone polyadenylation signal
   4179..4200    +  promoter       SV40 promoter (fragment): SV40 enhancer and early promoter
   4221..4649    +  rep_origin     f1 ori (sequence partly withheld): f1 bacteriophage origin of replication; arrow indicates direction of (+) strand synthesis
   4663..4992    +  promoter       SV40 promoter: SV40 enhancer and early promoter
   5040..5087    +  promoter       EM7 promoter: synthetic bacterial promoter&nbsp
   5106..5480    +  CDS            BleoR: antibiotic-binding protein; Sh ble from Streptoalloteichus hindustanus; confers resistance to bleomycin, phleomycin, and Zeocin™
   5490..5615    +  CDS            ble (fragment): BLE_KLEPN - Experimental evidence at protein level: Swiss-Prot protein existence level 1. Binding protein with a strong affinity to the bleomycin family of antibiotics. Binds to CL990; an antimitotic-antibiotic compound. From Klebsiella pneumoniae.
   5610..5731    +  polyA_signal   SV40 poly(A) signal: SV40 polyadenylation signal
   5804..5820    -  protein_bind   lac operator: The lac repressor binds to the lac operator to inhibit transcription in E. coli. This inhibition can be relieved by adding lactose or isopropyl-β-D-thiogalactopyranoside (IPTG). lac repressor encoded by lacI
   5828..5858    -  promoter       lac promoter: promoter for the E. coli lac operon
   5873..5894    -  protein_bind   CAP binding site: CAP binding activates transcription in the presence of cAMP. E. coli catabolite activator protein
   5907..5999    -  CDS            lacI (fragment): lac repressor; lacI; The lac repressor binds to the lac operator to inhibit transcription in E. coli. This inhibition can be relieved by adding lactose or isopropyl-β-D-thiogalactopyranoside (IPTG).
   6182..6770    -  rep_origin     ori: high-copy-number ColE1/pMB1/pBR322/pUC origin of replication
   6941..7801    -  CDS            AmpR: β-lactamase; bla; confers resistance to ampicillin, carbenicillin, and related antibiotics
   7802..7906    -  promoter       AmpR promoter: bla
   7965..8017    -  misc_feature   bom (fragment): basis of mobility region from pBR322
   8172..8551    +  enhancer       CMV enhancer: human cytomegalovirus immediate early enhancer
   8552..199     +  promoter       CMV promoter (across the origin): human cytomegalovirus (CMV) immediate early promoter
