[The description below was written by a language model from this plasmid's Addgene catalogue record and pLannotate feature annotations shown in this document.]
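Description:
pLenti_P2A_Puro is an empty lentiviral and mammalian expression backbone of 8,552 bp derived from lentiCRISPR v2. It is designed to take an insert of interest that becomes linked through 2A peptide sequences to a puromycin resistance gene. In bacteria it is maintained by a high-copy ColE1/pUC-type origin and selected with ampicillin (AmpR). An f1 origin is also present.

The viral portion has the layout of a third-generation, self-inactivating HIV-1 vector. A CMV enhancer/promoter sits upstream of a truncated 5' LTR to drive genomic RNA production in packaging cells. This is followed by the Ψ packaging signal with a gag fragment, the RRE for Rev-dependent nuclear export, and the cPPT/CTS. Within the transfer cassette, an EF-1α core promoter sits just upstream of the cloning position. Next come the 2A region and puromycin N-acetyltransferase, then WPRE to enhance transcript expression, and the ΔU3 3' LTR with a bGH polyadenylation signal beyond it. The catalogue describes the linker as P2A-T2A, whereas the automated annotation calls only a T2A fragment. Because the insert and PuroR are translated from a single transcript and separated by ribosomal skipping at the 2A sites, puromycin selection enriches for cells that express the insert.

Outside the LTRs, the backbone carries an SV40 promoter/EM7-driven BleoR cassette with an SV40 poly(A) signal, which would not be packaged into virus. The record states that the vector produces virus very efficiently and can also be used for ordinary plasmid transfection. No insert is present, and the specific cloning sites are not stated.
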