Addgene plasmid #211364: pLenti_P2A_Puro
Purpose: (Empty Backbone) Lentiviral expression vector for an insert of interest linked to a P2A-T2A puromycin sequence. Produces virus very efficiently. Can also be used for regular transfections
Depositing lab: Jacques Neefjes. Depositing organization: Leiden University Medical Center. Publication: The MHC-E peptide ligands for checkpoint CD94/NKG2A are governed by inflammatory signals, whereas LILRB1/2 receptors are peptide indifferent. Middelburg J, Ghaffari S, Schoufour TAW, Sluijter M, Schaap G, Goynuk B, Sala BM, Al-Tamimi L, Scheeren F, Franken KLMC, Akkermans JJLL, Cabukusta B, Joosten SA, Derksen I, Neefjes J, van der Burg SH, Achour A, Wijdeven RHM, Weidanz J, van Hall T. Cell Rep. 2023 Dec 26;42(12):113516. doi: 10.1016/j.celrep.2023.113516. Epub 2023 Dec 3. PubMed 38048225.
Backbone
  Vector backbone: lentiCRISPR v2
  Backbone manufacturer: Feng Zhang Lab
  Backbone size (bp): 8552
  Vector type: Mammalian Expression, Lentiviral
  Selectable markers: Puromycin
Growth in bacteria
  Bacterial resistance: Ampicillin, 100 μg/mL
  Growth temperature: 37°C
  Growth strain: NEB Stable
  Copy number: Unknown
Terms and licenses: Academic/Nonprofit Terms; Industry Terms: Not Available to Industry
How to cite: pLenti_P2A_Puro was a gift from Jacques Neefjes (Addgene plasmid # 211364 ; http://n2t.net/addgene:211364 ; RRID:Addgene_211364)
